>Addgene plasmid #59647 | pGEM-T Dmel Or33a | addgene partial sequence | sequence record 97003 | M13pUC-Fwd 5'-CCCAGTCACGACGTTGTAAAACG-3'
TGTAATACGACTCACTATAGGGCGAATTGGGCCCGACGTCGCATGCTCCCGGCCGCCATGGCCGCGGGAT
TGGAATATGCCATCCGAACTGTGGCAAAAAATGCACTCATATCGATGCCAACAATACCACCTGCTTTTAT
ATTCACTGGAACCAGTGTTAGTTGCATCAGAATTATCAAGGATCGATTGTATCTTTTATCCATTTTAAGC
CAGTTGCTGGAGAAGATGGCATATGGTAGCTTATCAAACTCCATTGTCATCAGAATTCCATAGTAACAAC
TTGGAAATAGTTCTATTAACATTGCAGCAAAGAACACCGCATAATAAAGCATTGCAAAGTTGTTTTCCGC
AAAGAACAGGATGTTGATGAGTGTTATGGAAATGTTGATTCCACTAGAAAGGAACTGGCCCAGTTGGCTA
AGATGTAAAGTGCTGCGAAGTAGGCGTATTATCTTCATTAGTTTCCTGTGATCCTGGATACCCTCGATGA
GTTTTCTGGTATTTTCCGATCTTGATAACCTTACATCGTGACCAATTCGACTTAAACGCATTATTAATAG
TCTCACATGTCCAGAGACCACACAAAATGTAATCGGCGGATATGAATCGTTGGCCAGATTTTCCAGAATC
AACAGACTAGAGCCAATCGCCTGATAGGAAAAACTAATCCAATAGATTGCGGCGGTTGCTTGAAAATCGT
AGGGAAACCAACCCAGATACATTAAATTTCGACCAGTACTAAATAAACCAGCTACAGTTGCAGTGATTAT
GGCCGATATAGCAGCTACCAAGTAACTTTTCGAAAGCATTCGAGCCACACGACTTGGATTTTGATTAAAG
TAGTTGCGTTCTTCTTCACTTTCAACTCGACTATCGAGATCCTGGAGCAATCCTTCGATGGTCTTTATTT
CTTTAAGTTTCCAACGAAAACAGAAAAACTTATAGCTGCAGAAAA
