>Addgene plasmid #59647 | pGEM-T Dmel Or33a | addgene partial sequence | sequence record 97004 | M13pUC-Rev 5'-AGCGGATAACAATTTCACACAGG-3'
TGACCATGATTACGCCAAGCTATTTAGGTGACACTATAGAATACTCAAGCTATGCATCCAACGCGTTGGG
AGCTCTCCCATATGGTCGACCTGCAGGCGGCCGCACTAGTGATTCCCCAGATTCAAGTCTTCAGGAGTCT
GCATTTCACATCGGAATGCCTTTTCTGCAGCTATAAGTTTTTCTGTTTTCGTTGGAAACTTAAAGAAATA
AAGACCATCGAAGGATTGCTCCAGGATCTCGATAGTCGAGTTGAAAGTGAAGAAGAACGCAACTACTTTA
ATCAAAATCCAAGTCGTGTGGCTCGAATGCTTTCGAAAAGTTACTTGGTAGCTGCTATATCGGCCATAAT
CACTGCAACTGTAGCTGGTTTATTTAGTACTGGTCGAAATTTAATGTATCTGGGTTGGTTTCCCTACGAT
TTTCAAGCAACCGCCGCAATCTATTGGATTAGTTTTTCCTATCAGGCGATTGGCTCTAGTCTGTTGATTC
TGGAAAATCTGGCCAACGATTCATATCCGCCGATTACATTTTGTGTGGTCTCTGGACATGTGAGACTATT
AATAATGCGTTTAAGTCGAATTGGTCACGATGTAAGGTTATCAAGATCGGAAAATACCAGAAAACTCATC
GAGGGTATCCAGGATCACAGGAAACTAATGAAGATAATACGCCTACTTCGCAGCACTTTACATCTTAGCC
AACTGGGCCAGTTCCTTTCTAGTGGAATCAACATTTCCATAACACTCATCAACATCCTGTTCTTTGCGGA
AAACAACTTTGCAATGCTTTATTATGCGGTGTTCTTTGCTGCAATGTTAATAGAACTATTTCCAAGTTGT
TACTATGGAATTCTGATGACAATGGAGTTTGATAAGCTACCATATGCCATCTTCTCCAGCAACTGGCTTA
AAATGGATAAAA
