[The description below was written by a language model from this plasmid's Addgene catalogue record.]
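Description:
pGEM-T Dmel Or33a is a small bacterial cloning plasmid built on the commercial pGEM-T backbone (about 3 kb), carrying a fragment of roughly 900 bp from the Drosophila melanogaster odorant receptor gene Or33a (CG16960, also known by older names such as DOR73 and Or33B.1). The depositor notes that the fragment came from genomic DNA rather than cDNA, so it may include intronic sequence, although the record does not say which part of the locus is covered. The cloning method is listed as unknown; pGEM-T is generally supplied as a linearised T-overhang vector for direct ligation of PCR products. The plasmid is maintained at high copy number in standard E. coli cloning strains under ampicillin selection. Although it is catalogued as "bacterial expression", nothing in the record suggests that the receptor protein is meant to be produced in bacteria.

The stated purpose is to serve as a probe template for detecting Or33a expression. pGEM-T vectors typically place the cloning site between opposing T7 and SP6 phage RNA polymerase promoters, which allows in vitro transcription of labelled sense or antisense riboprobes from the linearised plasmid, and flanking M13 forward and reverse primer sites are listed for sequencing the insert. The orientation of the insert relative to these promoters is not recorded, and no feature table is available to confirm the individual elements. The construct is associated with work mapping the spatial distribution of olfactory receptor transcripts in the fly antenna, so its typical use is RNA in situ hybridisation to identify the olfactory neurons that express Or33a.
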