Addgene plasmid #59647: pGEM-T Dmel Or33a
Purpose: Probe for Drosophila melanogaster Or33a expression
Depositing lab: Richard Axel & Leslie Vosshall. Depositing organization: Columbia University. Publication: A spatial map of olfactory receptor expression in the Drosophila antenna. Vosshall LB, Amrein H, Morozov PS, Rzhetsky A, Axel R. Cell. 1999 Mar 5;96(5):725-36. 10.1016/S0092-8674(00)80582-6 PubMed 10089887.
Backbone
  Vector backbone: pGEM-T
  Backbone manufacturer: Promega
  Backbone size w/o insert (bp): 3000
  Vector type: Bacterial Expression
Growth in bacteria
  Bacterial resistance: Ampicillin, 100 μg/mL
  Growth temperature: 37°C
  Growth strain: DH5alpha
  Copy number: High Copy
Gene/Insert
  Gene/Insert name: Or33a
  Species: D. melanogaster (fly)
  Insert size (bp): 900
  Entrez Gene: Or33a (a.k.a. Dmel_CG16960, 33B.1, 33a, AN3, CG16960, DOR33B.1, DOR73, Dmel\CG16960, Or33B.1, Or73, dor73)
  Cloning method: Unknown
  Sequencing primers: 5′ M13-F20; 3′ M13-Rev
Terms and licenses: Academic/Nonprofit Terms; Industry Terms: Not Available to Industry
Depositor comments: source: Genomic DNA
How to cite: pGEM-T Dmel Or33a was a gift from Richard Axel & Leslie Vosshall (Addgene plasmid # 59647 ; http://n2t.net/addgene:59647 ; RRID:Addgene_59647)
